Addgene plasmid #182815: pCMV(MinDis)-iFluoxSnFR_ER
Purpose: Develop a family of genetically encoded fluorescent biosensors for nicotinic agonists, termed iDrugSnFRs, thus enabling optical subcellular pharmacokinetics for nicotinic agonists
Depositing lab: Henry Lester. Depositing organization: California Institute of Technology. Publication: Selective Serotonin Reuptake Inhibitors within Cells: Temporal Resolution in Cytoplasm, Endoplasmic Reticulum, and Membrane. Nichols AL, Blumenfeld Z, Luebbert L, Knox HJ, Muthusamy AK, Marvin JS, Kim CH, Grant SN, Walton DP, Cohen BN, Hammar R, Looger L, Artursson P, Dougherty DA, Lester HA. J Neurosci. 2023 Mar 2:JN-RM-1519-22. doi: 10.1523/JNEUROSCI.1519-22.2022. PubMed 36868853.
Backbone
  Vector backbone: pCMV(MinDis)
  Backbone manufacturer: modified from Invitrogen
  Backbone size w/o insert (bp): 5005
  Vector type: Mammalian Expression
Growth in bacteria
  Bacterial resistance: Ampicillin, 100 μg/mL
  Growth temperature: 37°C
  Growth strain: DH5alpha
  Copy number: High Copy
Gene/Insert
  Gene/Insert name: iFluoxSnFR_ER
  Species: Synthetic
  Insert size (bp): 1827
  Promoter: hCMV
  Cloning method: Restriction Enzyme; 5′ cloning site EcoRI (not destroyed); 3′ cloning site NotI (not destroyed)
  Sequencing primers: 5′ T7; 3′ BGHR
Terms and licenses: Academic/Nonprofit Terms; Industry Terms: Not Available to Industry
Depositor comments: For additional reference, please see Nichols et al. 2022 Elife, doi.org/10.7554/eLife.74648.
How to cite: pCMV(MinDis)-iFluoxSnFR_ER was a gift from Henry Lester (Addgene plasmid # 182815 ; http://n2t.net/addgene:182815 ; RRID:Addgene_182815)
