[The description below was written by a language model from this plasmid's Addgene catalogue record and pLannotate feature annotations shown in this document.]
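Description:
pCMV(MinDis)-iFluoxSnFR_ER is a mammalian expression plasmid built on pCMV(MinDis), a backbone modified from a commercial Invitrogen vector, and carries a synthetic 1.8 kb insert encoding iFluoxSnFR_ER, a genetically encoded fluorescent biosensor. It is propagated in E. coli as a high-copy plasmid through a ColE1/pUC-type origin with ampicillin selection (AmpR under its bla promoter). An f1 origin is also present. The backbone additionally carries an SV40 promoter-driven NeoR/KanR cassette followed by a ble fragment and an HSV TK polyadenylation signal, which could in principle support G418 selection in mammalian cells, although the record does not say it is used this way.

The sensor is cloned between EcoRI and NotI sites, downstream of the human CMV immediate-early enhancer and promoter and upstream of a bovine growth hormone polyadenylation signal. A T7 promoter lies between the CMV promoter and the insert and serves as a sequencing primer site. Within the insert, the annotation recognises only a GFP-derived coding segment of about 720 bp. The flanking insert sequence, presumably the ligand-binding portion of the sensor, is not annotated, and the targeting elements implied by the "_ER" suffix are likewise not identified in the feature table. The short HIV-1 LTR and scattered promoter or poly(A) fragment hits are brief matches and probably not functional elements.

The stated purpose describes the iDrugSnFR family as biosensors for nicotinic agonists, enabling optical subcellular pharmacokinetics. The associated publication, however, concerns selective serotonin reuptake inhibitors in the cytoplasm, endoplasmic reticulum and membrane. Together with the name, this suggests a fluoxetine-directed, ER-targeted sensor, but the record does not state the ligand explicitly.
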