Features (pLannotate 1.2.2; 17 found; start..end, strand, type, name):
      8..387     +  enhancer       CMV enhancer: human cytomegalovirus immediate early enhancer
    388..588     +  promoter       CMV promoter: human cytomegalovirus (CMV) immediate early promoter
    590..620     +  LTR            5' LTR (truncated) (fragment): truncated 5' long terminal repeat (LTR) from HIV-1
    636..654     +  promoter       T7 promoter: promoter for bacteriophage T7 RNA polymerase
   1029..1748    +  CDS            cEGFP: cEGFP is a basic (constitutively fluorescent) green fluorescent protein published in 2008, derived from Aequorea victoria.
   2409..2520    +  polyA_signal   bGH poly(A) signal: bovine growth hormone polyadenylation signal
   2637..2655    +  promoter       SV40 promoter (fragment): SV40 enhancer and early promoter
   2765..3353    -  rep_origin     ori: high-copy-number ColE1/pMB1/pBR322/pUC origin of replication
   3575..3591    +  polyA_signal   bGH poly(A) signal (fragment): bovine growth hormone polyadenylation signal
   3682..3729    -  polyA_signal   HSV TK poly(A) signal: herpes simplex virus thymidine kinase polyadenylation signal (Cole and Stacy, 1985)
   3788..3940    -  CDS            ble (fragment): BLE_KLEPN - Experimental evidence at protein level: Swiss-Prot protein existence level 1. Binding protein with a strong affinity to the bleomycin family of antibiotics. Binds to CL990; an antimitotic-antibiotic compound. From Klebsiella pneumoniae.
   3961..4755    -  CDS            NeoR/KanR: aminoglycoside phosphotransferase from Tn5; aph(3')-II (or nptII); confers resistance to neomycin, kanamycin, and G418 (Geneticin®)
   4790..5143    -  promoter       SV40 promoter: SV40 enhancer and early promoter
   5145..5162    -  promoter       AmpR promoter (fragment): bla
   5203..6063    -  CDS            AmpR: β-lactamase; bla; confers resistance to ampicillin, carbenicillin, and related antibiotics
   6064..6168    -  promoter       AmpR promoter: bla
   6195..6623    +  rep_origin     f1 ori (sequence partly withheld): f1 bacteriophage origin of replication; arrow indicates direction of (+) strand synthesis
>Addgene plasmid #182815 | pCMV(MinDis)-iFluoxSnFR_ER | addgene full sequence | sequence record 358318 | Addgene NGS Result
GCGCGTTGACATTGATTATTGACTAGTTATTAATAGTAATCAATTACGGGGTCATTAGTTCATAGCCCAT
ATATGGAGTTCCGCGTTACATAACTTACGGTAAATGGCCCGCCTGGCTGACCGCCCAACGACCCCCGCCC
ATTGACGTCAATAATGACGTATGTTCCCATAGTAACGCCAATAGGGACTTTCCATTGACGTCAATGGGTG
GAGTATTTACGGTAAACTGCCCACTTGGCAGTACATCAAGTGTATCATATGCCAAGTACGCCCCCTATTG
ACGTCAATGACGGTAAATGGCCCGCCTGGCATTATGCCCAGTACATGACCTTATGGGACTTTCCTACTTG
GCAGTACATCTACGTATTAGTCATCGCTATTACCATGGTGATGCGGTTTTGGCAGTACATCAATGGGCGT
GGATAGCGGTTTGACTCACGGGGATTTCCAAGTCTCCACCCCATTGACGTCAATGGGAGTTTGTTTTGGC
ACCAAAATCAACGGGACTTTCCAAAATGTCGTAACAACTCCGCCCCATTGACGCAAATGGGCGGTAGGCG
TGTACGGTGGGAGGTCTATATAAGCAGAACTCTCTGGCTAACTAGAGAACCCACTGCTTACTGGCTTATC
GAAATTAATACGACTCACTATAGGGAGACCCAAGCTTGGTACCGAACTCGGATCCACTAGTAACGGCCGC
CAGTGTGCTGGAATTCGGCTTGGGGATATCCACCATGCTGCTATCCGTGCCGCTGCTGCTCGGCCTCCTC
GGCCTGGCCATCGCCAGATCTGCGAACGACACCGTAGTTGTGGGCTCGATCATCTTTACAGAAGGGATTA
TCGTCGCAAACATGGTGGCAGAGATGATTGAGGCGCATACAGACCTTAAGGTGGTTCGCAAACTGAACCT
TGGCGGGGTCAACGTTAACTTTGAAGCCATTAAACGCGGAGGTGCGAATAATGGTATTGACATTTACGTG
GAGTACACTGGGCACGGTCTTGTGGATATTCTGGGGTTCCCGGAGCCGAACGTCTATATCACCGCCGACA
AGCAGAAGAACGGCATCAAGGCGAACTTCAAGATCCGCCACAACGTGGAGGACGGCAGCGTGCAGCTCGC
CGACCACTACCAGCAGAACACCCCCATCGGCGACGGCCCCGTGCTGCTGCCCGACAACCACTACCTGAGC
ACCCAGTCCGTGCTGAGCAAAGACCCCAACGAGAAGCGCGATCACATGGTCCTGCTGGAGTTCGTGACCG
CCGCCGGGATCACTCTCGGCATGGACGAGCTGTACAAGGGCGGTACCGGAGGGAGCATGAGCAAGGGCGA
GGAGCTGTTCACCGGGGTGGTGCCCATCCTGGTCGAGCTGGACGGCGACGTAAACGGCCACAAGTTCAGC
GTGCGCGGCGAGGGCGAGGGCGATGCCACCAACGGCAAGCTGACCCTGAAGTTCATCTGCACCACCGGCA
AGCTGCCCGTGCCCTGGCCCACCCTCGTGACCACCCTGACCTACGGCGTGCAGTGCTTCAGCCGCTACCC
CGACCACATGAAGCAGCACGACTTCTTCAAGTCCGCCATGCCCGAAGGCTACGTCCAGGAGCGCACCATC
AGCTTCAAGGACGACGGCACCTACAAGACCCGCGCCGAGGTGAAGTTCGAGGGCGACACCCTGGTGAACC
GCATCGAGCTGAAGGGCATCGACTTCAAGGAGGACGGCAACATCCTGGGGCACAAGCTGGAGTACAACTT
TCCGCCGCCCGCGACTACTGATCCAGAAGGTGCATACGAAACCGTGAAGAAGGAGTACAAACGTAAATGG
AATATTGTATGGCTCAAACCACTGGGATTCAACAATACGTATACGCTTACCGTTAAAGACGAACTGGCGA
AACAGTATAACCTTAAAACCTTCAGTGACTTAGCGAAAATCTCGGATAAGCTGATTCTGGGTGCAACGAT
GCATTTTTTAGAAAGTCCCGATGGTTACCCAGGCCTGCAAAAACTGTACAATTTCAAATTCAAGCACACC
AAAAGCATGGACATGGGTATTCGCTATACCGCCATTGATAATAACGAAGTTCAGGTAATTGATGCCTCCG
CCACTGATGGCTTGCTGGTGAGCCACAAATTAAAAATTCTGGAGGATGATAAAGCGTTCTTCCCGCCGTA
TTATGCTGCCCCCATCATCCGTCAGGATGTCTTAGATAAGCATCCTGAACTGAAGGACGTGCTGAACAAA
CTCGCGAATCAAATTTCACTGGAAGAAATGCAGAAACTGAATTACAAGGTGGACGGTGAGGGTCAGGACC
CAGCGAAAGTAGCTAAGGAGTTTTTGAAAGAGAAAGGTTTAATTCTGCAGACAGCAGAAAAAGATGAGTT
GTGAGCGGCCGCTCGAGATCAGCCTCGACTGTGCCTTCTAGTTGCCAGCCATCTGTTGTTTGCCCCTCCC
CCGTGCCTTCCTTGACCCTGGAAGGTGCCACTCCCACTGTCCTTTCCTAATAAAATGAGGAAATTGCATC
GCATTGTCTGAGTAGGTGTCATTCTATTCTGGGGGGTGGGGTGGGGCAGGACAGCAAGGGGGAGGATTGG
GAAGACAATAGCAGGCGTGCTGGGGATGCGGTGGGCTCTATGGCTTCTGAGGCGGAAAGAACCAGTGGCG
GTAATACGGTTATCCACAGAATCAGGGGATAACGCAGGAAAGAACATGTGAGCAAAAGGCCAGCAAAAGG
CCAGGAACCGTAAAAAGGCCGCGTTGCTGACGTTTTTCCATAGGCTCCGCCCCCCTGACGAGCATCACAA
AAATCGACGCTCAAGTCAGAGGTGGCGAAACCCGACAGGACTATAAAGATACCAGGCGTTTCCCCCTGGA
AGCTCCCTCGTGCGCTCTCCTGTTCCGACCCTGCCGCTTACCGGATACCTGTCCGCCTTTCTCCCTTCGG
GAAGCGTGGCGCTTTCTCATAGCTCACGCTGTAGGTATCTCAGTTCGGTGTAGGTCGTTCGCTCCAAGCT
GGGCTGTGTGCACGAACCCCCCGTTCAGCCCGACCGCTGCGCCTTATCCGGTAACTATCGTCTTGAGTCC
AACCCGGTAAGACACGACTTATCGCCACTGGCAGCAGCCACTGGTAACAGGATTAGCAGAGCGAGGTATG
TAGGCGGTGCTACAGAGTTCTTGAAGTGGTGGCCTAACTACGGCTACACTAGAAGAACAGTATTTGGTAT
CTGCGCTCTGCTGAAGCCAGTTACCTTCGGAAAAAGAGTTGGTAGCTCTTGATCCGGCAAACAAACCACC
GCTGGTAGCGGTGGTTTTTTTGTTTGCAAGCAGCAGATTACGCGCAGAAAAAAAGGATCTCAAGAAGATC
CTTTGATCTTTTCTACGGGGTCTGACGCTCAGTGGAACGAAAACTCACGTTAAGGGATTTTGGTCATGAG
ATTATCAAAAAGGATCTTCACCTAGATCCTTTTAAATTAAAAATGAAGTTTTAAATCAATCTAAAGTATA
TATGAGTAACCTGAGGCTATGGCAGGGCCTGCCGCCCCGACGTTGGCTGCGAGCCCTGGGCCTTCACCCG
AACTTGGGGGGTGGGGTGGGGAAAAGGAAGAAACGCGGGCGTATTGGCCCCAATGGGGTCTCGGTGGGGT
ATCGACAGAGTGCCAGCCCTGGGACCGAACCCCGCGTTTATGAACAAACGACCCAACACCGTGCGTTTTA
TTCTGTCTTTTTATTGCCGTCATAGCGCGGGTTCCTTCCGGTATTGTCTCCTTCCGTGTTTCAGTTAGCC
TCCCCCTAGGGTGGGCGAAGAACTCCAGCATGAGATCCCCGCGCTGGAGGATCATCCAGCCGGCGTCCCG
GAAAACGATTCCGAAGCCCAACCTTTCATAGAAGGCGGCGGTGGAATCGAAATCTCGTGATGGCAGGTTG
GGCGTCGCTTGGTCGGTCATTTCGAACCCCAGAGTCCCGCTCAGAAGAACTCGTCAAGAAGGCGATAGAA
GGCGATGCGCTGCGAATCGGGAGCGGCGATACCGTAAAGCACGAGGAAGCGGTCAGCCCATTCGCCGCCA
AGCTCTTCAGCAATATCACGGGTAGCCAACGCTATGTCCTGATAGCGGTCCGCCACACCCAGCCGGCCAC
AGTCGATGAATCCAGAAAAGCGGCCATTTTCCACCATGATATTCGGCAAGCAGGCATCGCCATGGGTCAC
GGCGAGATCCTCGCCGTCGGGCTTGCTCGCCTTGAGCCTGGCGAACAGTTCGGCTGGCGCGAGCCCCTGA
TGCTCTTCGTCCAGATCATCCTGATCGACAAGACCAGCTTCCATCCGAGTACGTGCTCGCTCGATGCGAT
GTTTCGCTTGGTGGTCGAATGGGCAGGTAGCCGGATCAAGCGTATGCAGCCGCCGCATTGCATCAGCCAT
GATGGATACTTTCTCGGCAGGAGCAAGGTGAGATGACAGGAGATCCTGCCCCGGCACTTCGCCCAATAGC
AGCCAGTCCCTTCCCGCTTCAGTGACAACGTCGAGCACAGCTGCGCAAGGAACGCCCGTCGTGGCCAGCC
ACGATAGCCGCGCTGCCTCGTCTTGCAGTTCATTCAGGGCACCGGACAGGTCGGTCTTGACAAAAAGAAC
CGGGCGCCCCTGCGCTGACAGCCGGAACACGGCGGCATCAGAGCAGCCGATTGTCTGTTGTGCCCAGTCA
TAGCCGAATAGCCTCTCCACCCAAGCGGCCGGAGAACCTGCGTGCAATCCATCTTGTTCAATCATGCGAA
ACGATCCTCATCCTGTCTCTTGATCGATCTTTGCAAAAGCCTAGGCCTCCAAAAAAGCCTCCTCACTACT
TCTGGAATAGCTCAGAGGCCGGGCCTCGGCCTCTGCATAAATAAAAAAAATTAGTCAGCCATGGGGCGGA
GAATGGGCGGAACTGGGCGGAGTTAGGGGCGGGATGGGCGGAGTTAGGGGCGGGACTATGGTTGCTGACT
AATTGAGATGCTTGCTTTGCATACTTCTGCCTGCTGGGGAGCCTGGGGACTTTCCACACCTGGTTGCTGA
CTAATTGAGATGCTTGCTTTGCATACTTCTGCCTGCTGGGGAGCCTGGGGACTTTCCACACCCTAACTGA
CACACATTCCACAGCTGGTTCTTTCCGCCTCAGGACTCTTCCTTTTTCAATAAATCAATCTAAAGTATAT
ATGAGTAAACTTGGTCTGACAGTTACCAATGCTTAATCAGTGAGGCACCTATCTCAGCGATCTGTCTATT
TCGTTCATCCATAGTTGCCTGACTCCCCGTCGTGTAGATAACTACGATACGGGAGGGCTTACCATCTGGC
CCCAGTGCTGCAATGATACCGCGAGACCCACGCTCACCGGCTCCAGATTTATCAGCAATAAACCAGCCAG
CCGGAAGGGCCGAGCGCAGAAGTGGTCCTGCAACTTTATCCGCCTCCATCCAGTCTATTAATTGTTGCCG
GGAAGCTAGAGTAAGTAGTTCGCCAGTTAATAGTTTGCGCAACGTTGTTGCCATTGCTACAGGCATCGTG
GTGTCACGCTCGTCGTTTGGTATGGCTTCATTCAGCTCCGGTTCCCAACGATCAAGGCGAGTTACATGAT
CCCCCATGTTGTGCAAAAAAGCGGTTAGCTCCTTCGGTCCTCCGATCGTTGTCAGAAGTAAGTTGGCCGC
AGTGTTATCACTCATGGTTATGGCAGCACTGCATAATTCTCTTACTGTCATGCCATCCGTAAGATGCTTT
TCTGTGACTGGTGAGTACTCAACCAAGTCATTCTGAGAATAGTGTATGCGGCGACCGAGTTGCTCTTGCC
CGGCGTCAATACGGGATAATACCGCGCCACATAGCAGAACTTTAAAAGTGCTCATCATTGGAAAACGTTC
TTCGGGGCGAAAACTCTCAAGGATCTTACCGCTGTTGAGATCCAGTTCGATGTAACCCACTCGTGCACCC
AACTGATCTTCAGCATCTTTTACTTTCACCAGCGTTTCTGGGTGAGCAAAAACAGGAAGGCAAAATGCCG
CAAAAAAGGGAATAAGGGCGACACGGAAATGTTGAGTACTCATACTCTTCCTTTTTCAATATTATTGAAG
CATTTATCAGGGTTATTGTCTCATGAGCGGATACATATTTGAATGTATTTAGAAAAATAAACAAATAGGG
GTTCCGCGCACATTTCCCCGAAAAGTGCCACCTG
[124 nt withheld, positions 6195-6318]
C
[91 nt withheld, positions 6320-6410]
A
[49 nt withheld, positions 6412-6460]
CCTTTGACGTTGGAGTCCACGTTCTTT
[37 nt withheld, positions 6488-6524]
ACCCTATCTCGGTCTATTCTTTTGATTTATAAGGGATTTTGCCGATTTCGGCCTATTGGTTAAAAAATGA
GCTGATTTAACAAAAATTTAACGCGAATTTTAACAAAATATTAACGCTTACAATTTACGC
